Addgene plasmid #55473: mTFP1-Cx26-7
Purpose: Localization: Gap Junctions, Excitation: 462, Emission: 492
Depositing lab: Michael Davidson. Depositing organization: Florida State University, Tallahassee. Publication: Hue-shifted monomeric variants of Clavularia cyan fluorescent protein: identification of the molecular determinants of color and applications in fluorescence imaging. Ai HW, Olenych SG, Wong P, Davidson MW, Campbell RE. BMC Biol. 2008 Mar 6;6:13. doi: 10.1186/1741-7007-6-13. PubMed 18325109.
Backbone
  Vector backbone: mTFP1
  Backbone size w/o insert (bp): 4750
  Vector type: Mammalian Expression
  Selectable markers: Neomycin (select with G418)
Growth in bacteria
  Bacterial resistance: Kanamycin, 50 μg/mL
  Growth temperature: 37°C
  Growth strain: DH5alpha
  Copy number: High Copy
Gene/Insert
  Gene/Insert name: Cx26 (alt names: Rat Beta-2 Connexin 26; NM_001004099.1)
  Species: R. norvegicus (rat)
  Promoter: CMV
  Tag / fusion protein: mTFP1 (C terminal on backbone)
  Cloning method: Unknown
  Sequencing primers: 5′ CMV-F; 3′ SV40pA-R
Terms and licenses: Academic/Nonprofit Terms; Industry Terms: Not Available to Industry
Depositor comments: R. norvegicus (rat) Beta-2 Connexin 26. Excitation = 462; Emission = 492
How to cite: mTFP1-Cx26-7 was a gift from Michael Davidson (Addgene plasmid # 55473 ; http://n2t.net/addgene:55473 ; RRID:Addgene_55473)
