[The description below was written by a language model from this plasmid's Addgene catalogue record.]
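Description:
mTFP1-Cx26-7 is a mammalian expression plasmid that produces rat connexin 26 (gap junction beta-2 protein) fused to the monomeric teal fluorescent protein mTFP1. It is built on an mTFP1 backbone of about 4.75 kb without the insert. The plasmid is maintained at high copy in E. coli under kanamycin selection. It also carries a neomycin resistance marker, so transfected mammalian cells can be selected with G418 if stable lines are wanted. The record does not list the replication origins or give a feature table, so the detailed layout of the backbone cannot be described beyond these fields.

Expression is driven by the CMV promoter, a strong constitutive promoter in most cultured mammalian cell types. The 3′ sequencing primer anneals in an SV40 polyadenylation region, which implies that this signal terminates the transcript. The fluorescent protein is supplied by the backbone and sits at the C terminus of the connexin, giving a Cx26-mTFP1 fusion. The "7" in the name may denote the length of the linker between the two parts, but the record does not say so, and the cloning method is listed as unknown.

Connexins assemble into hexameric hemichannels that dock between neighbouring cells to form gap junction plaques, so the fusion acts as a localization marker for these structures. mTFP1 derives from a Clavularia cyan fluorescent protein, with recorded excitation at 462 nm and emission at 492 nm. The construct is intended for fluorescence imaging of gap junctions in the cyan-teal channel, either alone or alongside spectrally distinct markers.
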