>Addgene plasmid #55473 | mTFP1-Cx26-7 | depositor partial sequence | sequence record 85879 | insert sequence
CGACGTCAGATCCGCTAGCGCTACCGGACTCAGATCTCGAGCTCAAGCTTCGAATTCGCGGCCGCACGCT
CCTCGGGACACAGTGCCAACCATCCAGAGGACAAGATGGATTGGGGCACACTACAGAGCATCCTCGGGGG
TGTCAACAAGCACTCCACCAGCATTGGGAAAATCTGGCTCACTGTCCTCTTCATCTTCCGCATCATGATC
CTCGTGGTGGCCGCGAAGGAGGTGTGGGGAGATGAGCAAGCCGATTTTGTTTGCAACACTCTCCAGCCTG
GCTGTAAGAATGTGTGCTACGACCACTACTTCCCCATCTCTCACATCCGGCTCTGGGCTCTGCAGCTGAT
CATGGTGTCCACGCCGGCCCTCCTGGTAGCTATGCACGTGGCCTACCGGAGACACGAAAAGAAACGGAAG
TTCATGAAGGGAGAGATAAAGAACGAGTTTAAGGACATCGAAGAGATCAAAACCCAGAAGGTCCGTATCG
AAGGGTCCCTGTGGTGGACCTACACCACCAGCATCTTCTTCCGGGTCATCTTCGAAGCTGTCTTCATGTA
TGTCTTTTACATCATGTACAATGGCTTCTTCATGCAGCGTCTGGTGAAGTGTAACGCCTGGCCTTGTCCC
AATACAGTGGACTGCTTCATTTCCAGGCCCACAGAAAAGACTGTCTTCACGGTGTTCATGATCTCTGTGT
CTGGAATTTGCATCCTGCTAAACATCACAGAGCTGTGCTATCTGTTCATTAGGTATTGCTCAGGGAAGTC
CAAAAGACCAGTCGCGGATCCACCGGTCGCCACCATGGTGAGCAAGGGCGAGGAGACCACAATGGGCGTA
ATCAAGCCCGACATGAAGATCAAGCTGAAGATGGAGGGCAACGTGAATGGCCACGCCTTCGTGATCGAGG
GCGAGGGCGAGGGCAAGCCCTACGACGGCACCAACACCATCAACCTGGAGGTGAAGGAGGGAGCCCCCCT
GCCCTTCTCCTACGACATTCTGACCACCGCGTTCGCCTACGGCAACAGGGCCTTCACCAAGTACCCCGAC
GACATCCCCAACTACTTCAAGCAGTCCTTCCCCGAGGGCTACTCTTGGGAGCGCACCATGACCTTCGAGG
ACAAGGGCATCGTGAAGGTGAAGTCCGACATCTCCATGGAGGAGGACTCCTTCATCTACGAGATACACCT
CAAGGGCGAGAACTTCCCCCCCAACGGCCCCGTGATGCAGAAGAAGACCACCGGCTGGGACGCCTCCACC
GAGAGGATGTACGTGCGCGACGGCGTGCTGAAGGGCGACGTCAAGCACAAGCTGCTGCTGGAGGGCGGCG
GCCACCACCGCGTTGACTTCAAGACCATCTACAGGGCCAAGAAGGCGGTGAAGCTGCCCGACTATCACTT
TGTGGACCACCGCATCGAGATCCTGAACCACGACAAGGACTACAACAAGGTGACCGTTTACGAGAGCGCC
GTGGCCCGCAACTCCACCGACGGCATGGACGAGCTGTACAAGTAAGCGGCCGCGACTCTAGATCATAATC
AGCCATACCACATTG
