>Addgene plasmid #55473 | mTFP1-Cx26-7 | addgene partial sequence | sequence record 118359 | mTFP1-R1 5'-ACCTCCAGGTTGATGGTGTTg-3'
TCGATCACGAAGGCGTGGCCATTCACGTTGCCCTCCATCTTCAGCTTGATCTTCATGTCGGGCTTGATTA
CGCCCATTGTGGTCTCCTCGCCCTTGCTCACCATGGTGGCGACCGGTGGATCCGCGACTGGTCTTTTGGA
CTTCCCTGAGCAATACCTAATGAACAGATAGCACAGCTCTGTGATGTTTAGCAGGATGCAAATTCCAGAC
ACAGAGATCATGAACACCGTGAAGACAGTCTTTTCTGTGGGCCTGGAAATGAAGCAGTCCACTGTATTGG
GACAAGGCCAGGCGTTACACTTCACCAGACGCTGCATGAAGAAGCCATTGTACATGATGTAAAAGACATA
CATGAAGACAGCTTCGAAGATGACCCGGAAGAAGATGCTGGTGGTGTAGGTCCACCACAGGGACCCTTCG
ATACGGACCTTCTGGGTTTTGATCTCTTCGATGTCCTTAAACTCGTTCTTTATCTCTCCCTTCATGAACT
TCCGTTTCTTTTCGTGTCTCCGGTAGGCCACGTGCATAGCTACCAGGAGGGCCGGCGTGGACACCATGAT
CAGCTGCAGAGCCCAGAGCCGGATGTGAGAGATGGGGAAGTAGTGGTCGTAGCACACATTCTTACAGCCA
GGCTGGAGAGTGTTGCAAACAAAATCGGCTTGCTCATCTCCCCACACCTCCTTCGCGGCCACCACGAGGA
TCATGATGCGGAAGATGAAGAGGACAGTGAGCCAGATTTTCCCAATGCTGGTGGAGTGCTTGTTGACACC
CCCGAGGATGCT
